Addgene plasmid #54824: miniSOG-N1
Purpose: (Empty Backbone) Localization: N1 Cloning Vector, Excitation: 448 / 473, Emission: 500 / 528
Depositing lab: Michael Davidson. Depositing organization: Florida State University, Tallahassee. Publication: A genetically encoded tag for correlated light and electron microscopy of intact cells, tissues, and organisms. Shu X, Lev-Ram V, Deerinck TJ, Qi Y, Ramko EB, Davidson MW, Jin Y, Ellisman MH, Tsien RY. PLoS Biol. 2011 Apr;9(4):e1001041. doi: 10.1371/journal.pbio.1001041. Epub 2011 Apr 5. PubMed 21483721.
Backbone
  Vector backbone: miniSOG-N1
  Backbone size (bp): 4750
  Vector type: Mammalian Expression
  Selectable markers: Neomycin (select with G418)
  Tag / fusion protein: miniSOG (C terminal on backbone)
Growth in bacteria
  Bacterial resistance: Kanamycin, 50 μg/mL
  Growth temperature: 37°C
  Growth strain: DH5alpha
  Copy number: High Copy
Gene/Insert
  Gene/Insert name: None
  Tag / fusion protein: miniSOG (C terminal on backbone)
Terms and licenses: Academic/Nonprofit Terms; Industry Terms
Depositor comments: . Excitation = 448 / 473; Emission = 500 / 528
How to cite: miniSOG-N1 was a gift from Michael Davidson (Addgene plasmid # 54824 ; http://n2t.net/addgene:54824 ; RRID:Addgene_54824)
