[The description below was written by a language model from this plasmid's Addgene catalogue record and pLannotate feature annotations shown in this document.]
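Description:
miniSOG-N1 is an empty mammalian expression backbone of the "N1" cloning-vector type, designed so that a gene of interest can be inserted upstream of, and in frame with, the miniSOG coding sequence. The resulting fusion protein carries miniSOG at its C terminus. The record lists no insert. In the annotated sequence, the human cytomegalovirus immediate-early enhancer and promoter sit directly upstream of a multiple cloning site. This is followed by the miniSOG open reading frame and an SV40 polyadenylation signal. The short SV40 large T antigen fragment annotated between them most likely reflects SV40-derived sequence flanking the poly(A) region rather than a functional element.

miniSOG is a small flavin-binding fluorescent protein derived from Arabidopsis thaliana. The depositor gives excitation peaks at 448 and 473 nm and emission peaks at 500 and 528 nm. The associated publication describes it as a genetically encoded tag for correlated light and electron microscopy, so the vector is suited to building tagged proteins for that kind of localization work.

Propagation in E. coli relies on a high-copy ColE1/pUC-type origin, and an f1 origin is also present. A single NeoR/KanR (Tn5 aminoglycoside phosphotransferase) gene serves both hosts. A bacterial bla-type promoter drives it for kanamycin selection, and the SV40 enhancer/early promoter drives it for G418 selection in mammalian cells, with termination by the HSV TK poly(A) signal. The small ble and bGH poly(A) fragments appear to be incidental partial matches. The catalogue gives a backbone size of 4750 bp, whereas the sequenced record is 4,333 nt, and the record does not explain this difference.
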