Features (pLannotate 1.2.2; 14 found; start..end, strand, type, name):
     59..362     +  enhancer       CMV enhancer: human cytomegalovirus immediate early enhancer
    363..566     +  promoter       CMV promoter: human cytomegalovirus (CMV) immediate early promoter
    589..669     +  misc_feature   MCS: multiple cloning site
    677..994     +  CDS            miniSOG: miniSOG is a basic (constitutively fluorescent) cyan fluorescent protein published in 2011, derived from Arabidopsis thaliana. It requires the cofactor flavin for fluorescence.
   1013..1096    +  CDS            large T antigen (fragment): large T antigen from SV40 (simian virus 40)
   1119..1240    +  polyA_signal   SV40 poly(A) signal: SV40 polyadenylation signal
   1274..1702    -  rep_origin     f1 ori (sequence partly withheld): f1 bacteriophage origin of replication; arrow indicates direction of (+) strand synthesis
   1729..1833    +  promoter       AmpR promoter: bla
   1835..2192    +  promoter       SV40 promoter: SV40 enhancer and early promoter
   2227..3021    +  CDS            NeoR/KanR: aminoglycoside phosphotransferase from Tn5; aph(3')-II (or nptII); confers resistance to neomycin, kanamycin, and G418 (Geneticin®)
   3042..3194    +  CDS            ble (fragment): BLE_KLEPN - Experimental evidence at protein level: Swiss-Prot protein existence level 1. Binding protein with a strong affinity to the bleomycin family of antibiotics. Binds to CL990; an antimitotic-antibiotic compound. From Klebsiella pneumoniae.
   3253..3300    +  polyA_signal   HSV TK poly(A) signal: herpes simplex virus thymidine kinase polyadenylation signal (Cole and Stacy, 1985)
   3391..3407    -  polyA_signal   bGH poly(A) signal (fragment): bovine growth hormone polyadenylation signal
   3629..4217    +  rep_origin     ori: high-copy-number ColE1/pMB1/pBR322/pUC origin of replication
>Addgene plasmid #54824 | miniSOG-N1 | addgene full sequence | sequence record 254785 | Addgene NGS Result
GTTATTAATAGTAATCAATTACGGGGTCATTAGTTCATAGCCCATATATGGAGTTCCGCGTTACATAACT
TACGGTAAATGGCCCGCCTGGCTGACCGCCCAACGACCCCCGCCCATTGACGTCAATAATGACGTATGTT
CCCATAGTAACGCCAATAGGGACTTTCCATTGACGTCAATGGGTGGAGTATTTACGGTAAACTGCCCACT
TGGCAGTACATCAAGTGTATCATATGCCAAGTACGCCCCCTATTGACGTCAATGACGGTAAATGGCCCGC
CTGGCATTATGCCCAGTACATGACCTTATGGGACTTTCCTACTTGGCAGTACATCTACGTATTAGTCATC
GCTATTACCATGGTGATGCGGTTTTGGCAGTACATCAATGGGCGTGGATAGCGGTTTGACTCACGGGGAT
TTCCAAGTCTCCACCCCATTGACGTCAATGGGAGTTTGTTTTGGCACCAAAATCAACGGGACTTTCCAAA
ATGTCGTAACAACTCCGCCCCATTGACGCAAATGGGCGGTAGGCGTGTACGGTGGGAGGTCTATATAAGC
AGAGCTGGTTTAGTGAACCGTCAGATCCGCTAGCGCTACCGGACTCAGATCTCGAGCTCAAGCTTCGAAT
TCTGCAGTCGACGGTACCGCGGGCCCGGGATCCACCGGTCGCCACCATGGAGAAAAGTTTCGTGATAACT
GATCCACGGCTGCCAGACAATCCCATCATCTTCGCATCCGATGGCTTCCTGGAGCTGACCGAGTATTCCA
GAGAGGAGATCCTGGGCCGCAATGGCCGCTTTCTGCAGGGACCAGAGACAGACCAGGCCACAGTGCAGAA
GATTCGCGATGCCATTAGAGATCAGCGCGAGATTACCGTGCAGCTGATAAACTACACAAAAAGCGGGAAG
AAATTCTGGAACCTCCTGCACCTCCAGCCCATGAGGGACCAGAAGGGTGAGCTCCAGTATTTCATCGGAG
TGCAGCTGGATGGATAAGCGGCCGCGACTCTAGATCATAATCAGCCATACCACATTTGTAGAGGTTTTAC
TTGCTTTAAAAAACCTCCCACACCTCCCCCTGAACCTGAAACATAAAATGAATGCAATTGTTGTTGTTAA
CTTGTTTATTGCAGCTTATAATGGTTACAAATAAAGCAATAGCATCACAAATTTCACAAATAAAGCATTT
TTTTCACTGCATTCTAGTTGTGGTTTGTCCAAACTCATCAATGTATCTTAAGGCGTAAATTGTAAGCGTT
AATATTTTGTTAAAATTCGCGTTAAATTTTTGTTAAATCAGCTCATTTTTTAACCAATAGGCCGAAATCG
GCAAAATCCCTTATAAATCAAAAGAATAGACCGAGATAGGGT
[37 nt withheld, positions 1373-1409]
AAAGAACGTGGACTCCAACGTCAAAGG
[49 nt withheld, positions 1437-1485]
T
[91 nt withheld, positions 1487-1577]
G
[124 nt withheld, positions 1579-1702]
CAGGTGGCACTTTTCGGGGAAATGTGCGCGGAACCCCTATTTGTTTATTTTTCTAAATACATTCAAATAT
GTATCCGCTCATGAGACAATAACCCTGATAAATGCTTCAATAATATTGAAAAAGGAAGAGTCCTGAGGCG
GAAAGAACCAGCTGTGGAATGTGTGTCAGTTAGGGTGTGGAAAGTCCCCAGGCTCCCCAGCAGGCAGAAG
TATGCAAAGCATGCATCTCAATTAGTCAGCAACCAGGTGTGGAAAGTCCCCAGGCTCCCCAGCAGGCAGA
AGTATGCAAAGCATGCATCTCAATTAGTCAGCAACCATAGTCCCGCCCCTAACTCCGCCCATCCCGCCCC
TAACTCCGCCCAGTTCCGCCCATTCTCCGCCCCATGGCTGACTAATTTTTTTTATTTATGCAGAGGCCGA
GGCCGCCTCGGCCTCTGAGCTATTCCAGAAGTAGTGAGGAGGCTTTTTTGGAGGCCTAGGCTTTTGCAAA
GATCGATCAAGAGACAGGATGAGGATCGTTTCGCATGATTGAACAAGATGGATTGCACGCAGGTTCTCCG
GCCGCTTGGGTGGAGAGGCTATTCGGCTATGACTGGGCACAACAGACAATCGGCTGCTCTGATGCCGCCG
TGTTCCGGCTGTCAGCGCAGGGGCGCCCGGTTCTTTTTGTCAAGACCGACCTGTCCGGTGCCCTGAATGA
ACTGCAAGACGAGGCAGCGCGGCTATCGTGGCTGGCCACGACGGGCGTTCCTTGCGCAGCTGTGCTCGAC
GTTGTCACTGAAGCGGGAAGGGACTGGCTGCTATTGGGCGAAGTGCCGGGGCAGGATCTCCTGTCATCTC
ACCTTGCTCCTGCCGAGAAAGTATCCATCATGGCTGATGCAATGCGGCGGCTGCATACGCTTGATCCGGC
TACCTGCCCATTCGACCACCAAGCGAAACATCGCATCGAGCGAGCACGTACTCGGATGGAAGCCGGTCTT
GTCGATCAGGATGATCTGGACGAAGAGCATCAGGGGCTCGCGCCAGCCGAACTGTTCGCCAGGCTCAAGG
CGAGCATGCCCGACGGCGAGGATCTCGTCGTGACCCATGGCGATGCCTGCTTGCCGAATATCATGGTGGA
AAATGGCCGCTTTTCTGGATTCATCGACTGTGGCCGGCTGGGTGTGGCGGACCGCTATCAGGACATAGCG
TTGGCTACCCGTGATATTGCTGAAGAGCTTGGCGGCGAATGGGCTGACCGCTTCCTCGTGCTTTACGGTA
TCGCCGCTCCCGATTCGCAGCGCATCGCCTTCTATCGCCTTCTTGACGAGTTCTTCTGAGCGGGACTCTG
GGGTTCGAAATGACCGACCAAGCGACGCCCAACCTGCCATCACGAGATTTCGATTCCACCGCCGCCTTCT
ATGAAAGGTTGGGCTTCGGAATCGTTTTCCGGGACGCCGGCTGGATGATCCTCCAGCGCGGGGATCTCAT
GCTGGAGTTCTTCGCCCACCCTAGGGGGAGGCTAACTGAAACACGGAAGGAGACAATACCGGAAGGAACC
CGCGCTATGACGGCAATAAAAAGACAGAATAAAACGCACGGTGTTGGGTCGTTTGTTCATAAACGCGGGG
TTCGGTCCCAGGGCTGGCACTCTGTCGATACCCCACCGAGACCCCATTGGGGCCAATACGCCCGCGTTTC
TTCCTTTTCCCCACCCCACCCCCCAAGTTCGGGTGAAGGCCCAGGGCTCGCAGCCAACGTCGGGGCGGCA
GGCCCTGCCATAGCCTCAGGTTACTCATATATACTTTAGATTGATTTAAAACTTCATTTTTAATTTAAAA
GGATCTAGGTGAAGATCCTTTTTGATAATCTCATGACCAAAATCCCTTAACGTGAGTTTTCGTTCCACTG
AGCGTCAGACCCCGTAGAAAAGATCAAAGGATCTTCTTGAGATCCTTTTTTTCTGCGCGTAATCTGCTGC
TTGCAAACAAAAAAACCACCGCTACCAGCGGTGGTTTGTTTGCCGGATCAAGAGCTACCAACTCTTTTTC
CGAAGGTAACTGGCTTCAGCAGAGCGCAGATACCAAATACTGTTCTTCTAGTGTAGCCGTAGTTAGGCCA
CCACTTCAAGAACTCTGTAGCACCGCCTACATACCTCGCTCTGCTAATCCTGTTACCAGTGGCTGCTGCC
AGTGGCGATAAGTCGTGTCTTACCGGGTTGGACTCAAGACGATAGTTACCGGATAAGGCGCAGCGGTCGG
GCTGAACGGGGGGTTCGTGCACACAGCCCAGCTTGGAGCGAACGACCTACACCGAACTGAGATACCTACA
GCGTGAGCTATGAGAAAGCGCCACGCTTCCCGAAGGGAGAAAGGCGGACAGGTATCCGGTAAGCGGCAGG
GTCGGAACAGGAGAGCGCACGAGGGAGCTTCCAGGGGGAAACGCCTGGTATCTTTATAGTCCTGTCGGGT
TTCGCCACCTCTGACTTGAGCGTCGATTTTTGTGATGCTCGTCAGGGGGGCGGAGCCTATGGAAAAACGC
CAGCAACGCGGCCTTTTTACGGTTCCTGGCCTTTTGCTGGCCTTTTGCTCACATGTTCTTTCCTGCGTTA
TCCCCTGATTCTGTGGATAACCGTATTACCGCCATGCATTA
