>Addgene plasmid #54824 | miniSOG-N1 | addgene partial sequence | sequence record 92587 | CMV-F 5'-CGCAAATGGGCGGTAGGCGTG-3'
GTGAACCGTCAGATCCGCTAGCGCTACCGGACTCAGATCTCGAGCTCAAGCTTCGAATTCTGCAGTCGAC
GGTACCGCGGGCCCGGGATCCACCGGTCGCCACCATGGAGAAAAGTTTCGTGATAACTGATCCACGGCTG
CCAGACAATCCCATCATCTTCGCATCCGATGGCTTCCTGGAGCTGACCGAGTATTCCAGAGAGGAGATCC
TGGGCCGCAATGGCCGCTTTCTGCAGGGACCAGAGACAGACCAGGCCACAGTGCAGAAGATTCGCGATGC
CATTAGAGATCAGCGCGAGATTACCGTGCAGCTGATAAACTACACAAAAAGCGGGAAGAAATTCTGGAAC
CTCCTGCACCTCCAGCCCATGAGGGACCAGAAGGGTGAGCTCCAGTATTTCATCGGAGTGCAGCTGGATG
GATAAGCGGCCGCGACTCTAGATCATAATCAGCCATACCACATTTGTAGAGGTTTTACTTGCTTTAAAAA
ACCTCCCACACCTCCCCCTGAACCTGAAACATAAAATGAATGCAATTGTTGTTGTTAACTTGTTTATTGC
AGCTTATAATGGTTACAAATAAAGCAATAGCATCACAAATTTCACAAATAAAGCATTTTTTTCACTGCAT
TCTAGTTGTGGTTTGTCCAAACTCATCAATGTATCTTAAGGCGTAAATTGTAAGCGTTAATATTTTGTTA
AAATTCGCGTTAAATTTTTGTTAAATCAGCTCATTTTTTAACCAATAGGCCGAAATCGGCAAAATCCCTT
ATAAATCAAAAGAATAGACCGAGATAGGGTTGAGTGTTGTTCCAGTT
